>Addgene plasmid #77292 | PKLR gRNA (BRDN0001149380) | addgene full sequence | sequence record 187476 | Addgene Assembled Sequence
CCCGGGTGCAAAGATGGATAAAGTTTTAAACAGAGAGGAATCTTTGCAGCTAATGGACCTTCTAGGTCTT
GAAAGGAGTGGGAATTGGCTCCGGTGCCCGTCAGTGGGCAGAGCGCACATCGCCCACAGTCCCCGAGAAG
TTGGGGGGAGGGGTCGGCAATTGATCCGGTGCCTAGAGAAGGTGGCGCGGGGTAAACTGGGAAAGTGATG
TCGTGTACTGGCTCCGCCTTTTTCCCGAGGGTGGGGGAGAACCGTATATAAGTGCAGTAGTCGCCGTGAA
CGTTCTTTTTCGCAACGGGTTTGCCGCCAGAACACAGGTAAGTGCCGTGTGTGGTTCCCGCGGGCCTGGC
CTCTTTACGGGTTATGGCCCTTGCGTGCCTTGAATTACTTCCACCTGGCTGCAGTACGTGATTCTTGATC
CCGAGCTTCGGGTTGGAAGTGGGTGGGAGAGTTCGAGGCCTTGCGCTTAAGGAGCCCCTTCGCCTCGTGC
TTGAGTTGAGGCCTGGCCTGGGCGCTGGGGCCGCCGCGTGCGAATCTGGTGGCACCTTCGCGCCTGTCTC
GCTGCTTTCGATAAGTCTCTAGCCATTTAAAATTTTTGATGACCTGCTGCGACGCTTTTTTTCTGGCAAG
ATAGTCTTGTAAATGCGGGCCAAGATCTGCACACTGGTATTTCGGTTTTTGGGGCCGCGGGCGGCGACGG
GGCCCGTGCGTCCCAGCGCACATGTTCGGCGAGGCGGGGCCTGCGAGCGCGGCCACCGAGAATCGGACGG
GGGTAGTCTCAAGCTGGCCGGCCTGCTCTGGTGCCTGGCCTCGCGCCGCCGTGTATCGCCCCGCCCTGGG
CGGCAAGGCTGGCCCGGTCGGCACCAGTTGCGTGAGCGGAAAGATGGCCGCTTCCCGGCCCTGCTGCAGG
GAGCTCAAAATGGAGGACGCGGCGCTCGGGAGAGCGGGCGGGTGAGTCACCCACACAAAGGAAAAGGGCC
TTTCCGTCCTCAGCCGTCGCTTCATGTGACTCCACGGAGTACCGGGCGCCGTCCAGGCACCTCGATTAGT
TCTCGAGCTTTTGGAGTACGTCGTCTTTAGGTTGGGGGGAGGGGTTTTATGCGATGGAGTTTCCCCACAC
TGAGTGGGTGGAGACTGAAGTTAGGCCAGCTTGGCACTTGATGTAATTCTCCTTGGAATTTGCCCTTTTT
GAGTTTGGATCTTGGTTCATTCTCAAGCCTCAGACAGTGGTTCAAAGTTTTTTTCTTCCATTTCAGGTGT
CGTGACGTACGGCCACCATGACCGAGTACAAGCCCACGGTGCGCCTCGCCACCCGCGACGACGTCCCCAG
GGCCGTACGCACCCTCGCCGCCGCGTTCGCCGACTACCCCGCCACGCGCCACACCGTCGATCCGGACCGC
CACATCGAGCGGGTCACCGAGCTGCAAGAACTCTTCCTCACGCGCGTCGGGCTCGACATCGGCAAGGTGT
GGGTCGCGGACGACGGCGCCGCCGTGGCGGTCTGGACCACGCCGGAGAGCGTCGAAGCGGGGGCGGTGTT
CGCCGAGATCGGCCCGCGCATGGCCGAGTTGAGCGGTTCCCGGCTGGCCGCGCAGCAACAGATGGAAGGC
CTCCTGGCGCCGCACCGGCCCAAGGAGCCCGCGTGGTTCCTGGCCACCGTCGGAGTCTCGCCCGACCACC
AGGGCAAGGGTCTGGGCAGCGCCGTCGTGCTCCCCGGAGTGGAGGCGGCCGAGCGCGCCGGGGTGCCCGC
CTTCCTGGAGACCTCCGCGCCCCGCAACCTCCCCTTCTACGAGCGGCTCGGCTTCACCGTCACCGCCGAC
GTCGAGGTGCCCGAAGGACCGCGCACCTGGTGCATGACCCGCAAGCCCGGTGCCTGAACGCGTTAAGTCG
ACAATCAACCTCTGGATTACAAAATTTGTGAAAGATTGACTGGTATTCTTAACTATGTTGCTCCTTTTAC
GCTATGTGGATACGCTGCTTTAATGCCTTTGTATCATGCTATTGCTTCCCGTATGGCTTTCATTTTCTCC
TCCTTGTATAAATCCTGGTTGCTGTCTCTTTATGAGGAGTTGTGGCCCGTTGTCAGGCAACGTGGCGTGG
TGTGCACTGTGTTTGCTGACGCAACCCCCACTGGTTGGGGCATTGCCACCACCTGTCAGCTCCTTTCCGG
GACTTTCGCTTTCCCCCTCCCTATTGCCACGGCGGAACTCATCGCCGCCTGCCTTGCCCGCTGCTGGACA
GGGGCTCGGCTGTTGGGCACTGACAATTCCGTGGTGTTGTCGGGGAAATCATCGTCCTTTCCTTGGCTGC
TCGCCTGTGTTGCCACCTGGATTCTGCGCGGGACGTCCTTCTGCTACGTCCCTTCGGCCCTCAATCCAGC
GGACCTTCCTTCCCGCGGCCTGCTGCCGGCTCTGCGGCCTCTTCCGCGTCTTCGCCTTCGCCCTCAGACG
AGTCGGATCTCCCTTTGGGCCGCCTCCCCGCGTCGACTTTAAGACCAATGACTTACAAGGCAGCTGTAGA
TCTTAGCCACTTTTTAAAAGAAAAGGGGGGACTGGAAGGGCTAATTCACTCCCAACGAAGACAAGATCTG
CTTTTTGCTTGTACTGGGTCTCTCTGGTTAGACCAGATCTGAGCCTGGGAGCTCTCTGGCTAACTAGGGA
ACCCACTGCTTAAGCCTCAATAAAGCTTGCCTTGAGTGCTTCAAGTAGTGTGTGCCCGTCTGTTGTGTGA
CTCTGGTAACTAGAGATCCCTCAGACCCTTTTAGTCAGTGTGGAAAATCTCTAGCAGTACGTATAGTAGT
TCATGTCATCTTATTATTCAGTATTTATAACTTGCAAAGAAATGAATATCAGAGAGTGAGAGGAACTTGT
TTATTGCAGCTTATAATGGTTACAAATAAAGCAATAGCATCACAAATTTCACAAATAAAGCATTTTTTTC
ACTGCATTCTAGTTGTGGTTTGTCCAAACTCATCAATGTATCTTATCATGTCTGGCTCTAGCTATCCCGC
CCCTAACTCCGCCCATCCCGCCCCTAACTCCGCCCAGTTCCGCCCATTCTCCGCCCCATGGCTGACTAAT
TTTTTTTATTTATGCAGAGGCCGAGGCCGCCTCGGCCTCTGAGCTATTCCAGAAGTAGTGAGGAGGCTTT
TTTGGAGGCCTAGGGACGTACCCAATTCGCCCTATAGTGAGTCGTATTACGCGCGCTCACTGGCCGTCGT
TTTACAACGTCGTGACTGGGAAAACCCTGGCGTTACCCAACTTAATCGCCTTGCAGCACATCCCCCTTTC
GCCAGCTGGCGTAATAGCGAAGAGGCCCGCACCGATCGCCCTTCCCAACAGTTGCGCAGCCTGAATGGCG
AATGGG
[124 nt withheld, positions 3367-3490]
C
[91 nt withheld, positions 3492-3582]
A
[49 nt withheld, positions 3584-3632]
CCTTTGACGTTGGAGTCCACGTTCTTT
[37 nt withheld, positions 3660-3696]
ACCCTATCTCGGTCTATTCTTTTGATTTATAAGGGATTTTGCCGATTTCGGCCTATTGGTTAAAAAATGA
GCTGATTTAACAAAAATTTAACGCGAATTTTAACAAAATATTAACGCTTACAATTTAGGTGGCACTTTTC
GGGGAAATGTGCGCGGAACCCCTATTTGTTTATTTTTCTAAATACATTCAAATATGTATCCGCTCATGAG
ACAATAACCCTGATAAATGCTTCAATAATATTGAAAAAGGAAGAGTATGAGTATTCAACATTTCCGTGTC
GCCCTTATTCCCTTTTTTGCGGCATTTTGCCTTCCTGTTTTTGCTCACCCAGAAACGCTGGTGAAAGTAA
AAGATGCTGAAGATCAGTTGGGTGCACGAGTGGGTTACATCGAACTGGATCTCAACAGCGGTAAGATCCT
TGAGAGTTTTCGCCCCGAAGAACGTTTTCCAATGATGAGCACTTTTAAAGTTCTGCTATGTGGCGCGGTA
TTATCCCGTATTGACGCCGGGCAAGAGCAACTCGGTCGCCGCATACACTATTCTCAGAATGACTTGGTTG
AGTACTCACCAGTCACAGAAAAGCATCTTACGGATGGCATGACAGTAAGAGAATTATGCAGTGCTGCCAT
AACCATGAGTGATAACACTGCGGCCAACTTACTTCTGACAACGATCGGAGGACCGAAGGAGCTAACCGCT
TTTTTGCACAACATGGGGGATCATGTAACTCGCCTTGATCGTTGGGAACCGGAGCTGAATGAAGCCATAC
CAAACGACGAGCGTGACACCACGATGCCTGTAGCAATGGCAACAACGTTGCGCAAACTATTAACTGGCGA
ACTACTTACTCTAGCTTCCCGGCAACAATTAATAGACTGGATGGAGGCGGATAAAGTTGCAGGACCACTT
CTGCGCTCGGCCCTTCCGGCTGGCTGGTTTATTGCTGATAAATCTGGAGCCGGTGAGCGTGGGTCTCGCG
GTATCATTGCAGCACTGGGGCCAGATGGTAAGCCCTCCCGTATCGTAGTTATCTACACGACGGGGAGTCA
GGCAACTATGGATGAACGAAATAGACAGATCGCTGAGATAGGTGCCTCACTGATTAAGCATTGGTAACTG
TCAGACCAAGTTTACTCATATATACTTTAGATTGATTTAAAACTTCATTTTTAATTTAAAAGGATCTAGG
TGAAGATCCTTTTTGATAATCTCATGACCAAAATCCCTTAACGTGAGTTTTCGTTCCACTGAGCGTCAGA
CCCCGTAGAAAAGATCAAAGGATCTTCTTGAGATCCTTTTTTTCTGCGCGTAATCTGCTGCTTGCAAACA
AAAAAACCACCGCTACCAGCGGTGGTTTGTTTGCCGGATCAAGAGCTACCAACTCTTTTTCCGAAGGTAA
CTGGCTTCAGCAGAGCGCAGATACCAAATACTGTTCTTCTAGTGTAGCCGTAGTTAGGCCACCACTTCAA
GAACTCTGTAGCACCGCCTACATACCTCGCTCTGCTAATCCTGTTACCAGTGGCTGCTGCCAGTGGCGAT
AAGTCGTGTCTTACCGGGTTGGACTCAAGACGATAGTTACCGGATAAGGCGCAGCGGTCGGGCTGAACGG
GGGGTTCGTGCACACAGCCCAGCTTGGAGCGAACGACCTACACCGAACTGAGATACCTACAGCGTGAGCT
ATGAGAAAGCGCCACGCTTCCCGAAGGGAGAAAGGCGGACAGGTATCCGGTAAGCGGCAGGGTCGGAACA
GGAGAGCGCACGAGGGAGCTTCCAGGGGGAAACGCCTGGTATCTTTATAGTCCTGTCGGGTTTCGCCACC
TCTGACTTGAGCGTCGATTTTTGTGATGCTCGTCAGGGGGGCGGAGCCTATGGAAAAACGCCAGCAACGC
GGCCTTTTTACGGTTCCTGGCCTTTTGCTGGCCTTTTGCTCACATGTTCTTTCCTGCGTTATCCCCTGAT
TCTGTGGATAACCGTATTACCGCCTTTGAGTGAGCTGATACCGCTCGCCGCAGCCGAACGACCGAGCGCA
GCGAGTCAGTGAGCGAGGAAGCGGAAGAGCGCCCAATACGCAAACCGCCTCTCCCCGCGCGTTGGCCGAT
TCATTAATGCAGCTGGCACGACAGGTTTCCCGACTGGAAAGCGGGCAGTGAGCGCAACGCAATTAATGTG
AGTTAGCTCACTCATTAGGCACCCCAGGCTTTACACTTTATGCTTCCGGCTCGTATGTTGTGTGGAATTG
TGAGCGGATAACAATTTCACACAGGAAACAGCTATGACCATGATTACGCCAAGCGCGCAATTAACCCTCA
CTAAAGGGAACAAAAGCTGGAGCTGCAAGCTTAATGTAGTCTTATGCAATACTCTTGTAGTCTTGCAACA
TGGTAACGATGAGTTAGCAACATGCCTTACAAGGAGAGAAAAAGCACCGTGCATGCCGATTGGTGGAAGT
AAGGTGGTACGATCGTGCCTTATTAGGAAGGCAACAGACGGGTCTGACATGGATTGGACGAACCACTGAA
TTGCCGCATTGCAGAGATATTGTATTTAAGTGCCTAGCTCGATACATAAACGGGTCTCTCTGGTTAGACC
AGATCTGAGCCTGGGAGCTCTCTGGCTAACTAGGGAACCCACTGCTTAAGCCTCAATAAAGCTTGCCTTG
AGTGCTTCAAGTAGTGTGTGCCCGTCTGTTGTGTGACTCTGGTAACTAGAGATCCCTCAGACCCTTTTAG
TCAGTGTGGAAAATCTCTAGCAGTGGCGCCCGAACAGGGACTTGAAAGCGAAAGGGAAACCAGAGGAGCT
CTCTCGACGCAGGACTCGGCTTGCTGAAGCGCGCACGGCAAGAGGCGAGGGGCGGCGACTGGTGAGTACG
CCAAAAATTTTGACTAGCGGAGGCTAGAAGGAGAGAGATGGGTGCGAGAGCGTCAGTATTAAGCGGGGGA
GAATTAGATCGCGATGGGAAAAAATTCGGTTAAGGCCAGGGGGAAAGAAAAAATATAAATTAAAACATAT
AGTATGGGCAAGCAGGGAGCTAGAACGATTCGCAGTTAATCCTGGCCTGTTAGAAACATCAGAAGGCTGT
AGACAAATACTGGGACAGCTACAACCATCCCTTCAGACAGGATCAGAAGAACTTAGATCATTATATAATA
CAGTAGCAACCCTCTATTGTGTGCATCAAAGGATAGAGATAAAAGACACCAAGGAAGCTTTAGACAAGAT
AGAGGAAGAGCAAAACAAAAGTAAGACCACCGCACAGCAAGCGGCCGCTGATCTTCAGACCTGGAGGAGG
AGATATGAGGGACAATTGGAGAAGTGAATTATATAAATATAAAGTAGTAAAAATTGAACCATTAGGAGTA
GCACCCACCAAGGCAAAGAGAAGAGTGGTGCAGAGAGAAAAAAGAGCAGTGGGAATAGGAGCTTTGTTCC
TTGGGTTCTTGGGAGCAGCAGGAAGCACTATGGGCGCAGCGTCAATGACGCTGACGGTACAGGCCAGACA
ATTATTGTCTGGTATAGTGCAGCAGCAGAACAATTTGCTGAGGGCTATTGAGGCGCAACAGCATCTGTTG
CAACTCACAGTCTGGGGCATCAAGCAGCTCCAGGCAAGAATCCTGGCTGTGGAAAGATACCTAAAGGATC
AACAGCTCCTGGGGATTTGGGGTTGCTCTGGAAAACTCATTTGCACCACTGCTGTGCCTTGGAATGCTAG
TTGGAGTAATAAATCTCTGGAACAGATTTGGAATCACACGACCTGGATGGAGTGGGACAGAGAAATTAAC
AATTACACAAGCTTAATACACTCCTTAATTGAAGAATCGCAAAACCAGCAAGAAAAGAATGAACAAGAAT
TATTGGAATTAGATAAATGGGCAAGTTTGTGGAATTGGTTTAACATAACAAATTGGCTGTGGTATATAAA
ATTATTCATAATGATAGTAGGAGGCTTGGTAGGTTTAAGAATAGTTTTTGCTGTACTTTCTATAGTGAAT
AGAGTTAGGCAGGGATATTCACCATTATCGTTTCAGACCCACCTCCCAACCCCGAGGGGACCCAGAGAGG
GCCTATTTCCCATGATTCCTTCATATTTGCATATACGATACAAGGCTGTTAGAGAGATAATTAGAATTAA
TTTGACTGTAAACACAAAGATATTAGTACAAAATACGTGACGTAGAAAGTAATAATTTCTTGGGTAGTTT
GCAGTTTTAAAATTATGTTTTAAAATGGACTATCATATGCTTACCGTAACTTGAAAGTATTTCGATTTCT
TGGCTTTATATATCTTGTGGAAAGGACGAAACACCGGAGTCGCGCAATGTTCATCCGTTTTAGAGCTAGA
AATAGCAAGTTAAAATAAGGCTAGTCCGTTATCAACTTGAAAAAGTGGCACCGAGTCGGTGCTTTTTTAA
GCTTGGCGTAACTAGATCTTGAGACAAATGGCAGTATTCATCCACAATTTTAAAAGAAAAGGGGGGATTG
GGGGGTACAGTGCAGGGGAAAGAATAGTAGACATAATAGCAACAGACATACAAACTAAAGAATTACAAAA
ACAAATTACAAAAATTCAAAATTTTCGGGTTTATTACAGGGACAGCAGAGATCCACTTTGGCGCCGGCTC
GAGGGGG
Features (pLannotate 1.2.2; 29 found; start..end, strand, type, name):
     14..80      +  CDS            small t antigen (fragment): SV40 (simian virus 40) small t antigen
    106..317     +  promoter       EF-1α core promoter: core promoter for human elongation factor EF-1α
    318..1256    +  intron         EF-1α intron A: intron upstream of the start codon of human EF-1α
   1278..1877    +  CDS            PuroR (fragment): puromycin N-acetyltransferase; pac from Streptomyces; confers resistance to puromycin
   1893..2481    +  misc_feature   WPRE: woodchuck hepatitis virus posttranscriptional regulatory element
   2532..2551    +  misc_feature   cPPT/CTS (fragment): central polypurine tract and central termination sequence of HIV-1
   2553..2786    +  LTR            3' LTR (ΔU3): self-inactivating 3' long terminal repeat (LTR) from HIV-1
   2864..2985    +  polyA_signal   SV40 poly(A) signal: SV40 polyadenylation signal
   3025..3160    +  rep_origin     SV40 ori: SV40 origin of replication
   3181..3199    -  promoter       T7 promoter: promoter for bacteriophage T7 RNA polymerase
   3207..3362    +  CDS            lacZα (fragment): LacZα fragment of β-galactosidase; lacZ fragment
   3367..3795    +  rep_origin     f1 ori (sequence partly withheld): f1 bacteriophage origin of replication; arrow indicates direction of (+) strand synthesis
   3848..3952    +  promoter       AmpR promoter: bla
   3953..4813    +  CDS            AmpR: β-lactamase; bla; confers resistance to ampicillin, carbenicillin, and related antibiotics
   4984..5572    +  rep_origin     ori: high-copy-number ColE1/pMB1/pBR322/pUC origin of replication
   5755..5847    +  CDS            lacI (fragment): lac repressor; lacI; The lac repressor binds to the lac operator to inhibit transcription in E. coli. This inhibition can be relieved by adding lactose or isopropyl-β-D-thiogalactopyranoside (IPTG).
   5860..5881    +  protein_bind   CAP binding site: CAP binding activates transcription in the presence of cAMP. E. coli catabolite activator protein
   5896..5926    +  promoter       lac promoter: promoter for the E. coli lac operon
   5934..5950    +  protein_bind   lac operator: The lac repressor binds to the lac operator to inhibit transcription in E. coli. This inhibition can be relieved by adding lactose or isopropyl-β-D-thiogalactopyranoside (IPTG). lac repressor encoded by lacI
   5995..6013    +  promoter       T3 promoter: promoter for bacteriophage T3 RNA polymerase
   6041..6267    +  promoter       RSV promoter: Rous sarcoma virus enhancer/promoter
   6268..6448    +  LTR            5' LTR (truncated): truncated 5' long terminal repeat (LTR) from HIV-1
   6495..6620    +  misc_feature   HIV-1 Ψ: packaging signal of human immunodeficiency virus type 1
   6604..6967    +  CDS            HIV-1 gag (fragment): gag protein from human immunodeficiency virus 1; gag
   7113..7346    +  misc_feature   RRE: The Rev response element (RRE) of HIV-1 allows for Rev-dependent mRNA export from the nucleus to the cytoplasm.
   7723..7749    +  CDS            Rev (fragment): human immunodeficiency virus 1 (HIV-1) Rev protein; rev; enhances nuclear export of unspliced and incompletely spliced viral mRNAs
   7753..7993    +  promoter       U6 promoter: RNA polymerase III promoter for human U6 snRNA
   8023..8098    +  misc_RNA       gRNA scaffold: guide RNA scaffold for the Streptococcus pyogenes CRISPR/Cas9 system
   8154..8271    +  misc_feature   cPPT/CTS: central polypurine tract and central termination sequence of HIV-1
