[The description below was written by a language model from this plasmid's Addgene catalogue record and pLannotate feature annotations shown in this document.]
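Description:
PKLR gRNA (BRDN0001149380) is a third-generation lentiviral guide RNA plasmid built on the lentiGuide-Puro backbone and designed to direct Streptococcus pyogenes Cas9 to the human PKLR gene, which encodes the liver/red-cell pyruvate kinase. In bacteria it is maintained at high copy through a ColE1/pUC-type origin and selected with ampicillin via β-lactamase. An f1 origin, an SV40 origin, and remnants of lac and phage-promoter cloning sequences are also annotated in the backbone.

The transfer cassette is framed by an RSV promoter-driven truncated HIV-1 5' LTR and a self-inactivating ΔU3 3' LTR. The chimeric 5' LTR makes genomic RNA production independent of Tat, and the ΔU3 deletion leaves the integrated provirus without LTR promoter activity. Between the LTRs lie the Ψ packaging signal with a gag fragment, the Rev response element for nuclear export of the unspliced vector RNA, and a cPPT/CTS that aids nuclear import. The human U6 Pol III promoter transcribes the PKLR-specific spacer fused to the Cas9 gRNA scaffold. Downstream, the EF-1α core promoter with its intron A drives puromycin N-acetyltransferase for selection of transduced mammalian cells, followed by a WPRE to enhance transcript expression.

The plasmid carries no Cas9, so it must be paired with a separate Cas9 vector or used in cells already expressing the nuclease. The guide was designed against two PKLR reference transcripts and belongs to a human kinome gRNA collection, making it suited to individual or arrayed PKLR knockout experiments.
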