Addgene plasmid #77292: PKLR gRNA (BRDN0001149380)
Purpose: 3rd generation lentiviral gRNA plasmid targeting human PKLR
Depositing lab: John Doench & David Root. Depositing organization: Broad Institute. Publication: Optimized sgRNA design to maximize activity and minimize off-target effects of CRISPR-Cas9. Doench JG, Fusi N, Sullender M, Hegde M, Vaimberg EW, Donovan KF, Smith I, Tothova Z, Wilen C, Orchard R, Virgin HW, Listgarten J, Root DE. Nat Biotechnol. 2016 Jan 18. doi: 10.1038/nbt.3437. PubMed 26780180.
Backbone
  Vector backbone: lentiGuide-Puro
  Backbone manufacturer: Zhang Lab (Addgene plasmid # 52963)
  Vector type: Mammalian Expression, Lentiviral, CRISPR
  Selectable markers: Puromycin
Growth in bacteria
  Bacterial resistance: Ampicillin, 100 μg/mL
  Growth temperature: 37°C
  Growth strain: DH5alpha
  Copy number: High Copy
Gene/Insert
  Gene/Insert name: PKLR (alt names: PKLR; NM_000298.5)
  gRNA/shRNA sequence: GAGTCGCGCAATGTTCATCC
  Species: H. sapiens (human)
  Entrez Gene: PKLR (a.k.a. CNSHA2, PK1, PKL, PKRL, RPK)
  Promoter: hU6
  Cloning method: Unknown
  Sequencing primers: 5′ U6-F; 3′ pS2-R
Terms and licenses: Academic/Nonprofit Terms; Industry Terms: Not Available to Industry
Depositor comments: The gRNA was designed to target the following Genbank reference sequence(s): NM_000298.5,NM_181871.3. Note that this plasmid does NOT contain Cas9. It should be used in conjunction with lentiCas9-Blast (Addgene #52962) or otherwise with cell lines already expressing Cas9. Browse the full kinome gRNA library at http://www.addgene.org/pooled-library/broadgpp-human-kinome/ or visit http://www.broadinstitute.org/rnai/public/ for detailed protocols and information.
How to cite: PKLR gRNA (BRDN0001149380) was a gift from John Doench & David Root (Addgene plasmid # 77292 ; http://n2t.net/addgene:77292 ; RRID:Addgene_77292)
