>Addgene plasmid #77292 | PKLR gRNA (BRDN0001149380) | depositor partial sequence | sequence record 144752 | Target Sequence
GAGTCGCGCAATGTTCATCC
