>Addgene plasmid #77292 | PKLR gRNA (BRDN0001149380) | addgene partial sequence | sequence record 187475 | hU6-F
TAGAAAGTAATAATTTCTTGGGTAGTTTGCAGTTTTAAAATTATGTTTTAAAATGGACTATCATATGCTT
ACCGTAACTTGAAAGTATTTCGATTTCTTGGCTTTATATATCTTGTGGAAAGGACGAAACACCGGAGTCG
CGCAATGTTCATCCGTTTTAGAGCTAGAAATAGCAAGTTAAAATAAGGCTAGTCCGTTATCAACTTGAAA
AAGTGGCACCGAGTCGGTGCTTTTTTAAGCTTGGCGTAACTAGATCTTGAGACAAATGGCAGTATTCATC
CACAATTTTAAAAGAAAAGGGGGGATTGGGGGGTACAGTGCAGGGGAAAGAATAGTAGACATAATAGCAA
CAGACATACAAACTAAAGAATTACAAAAACAAATTACAAAAATTCAAAATTTTCGGGTTTATTACAGGGA
CAGCAGAGATCCACTTTGGCGCCGGCTCGAGGGGGCCCGGGTGCAAAGATGGATAAAGTTTTAAACAGAG
AGGAATCTTTGCAGCTAATGGACCTTCTAGGTCTTGAAAGGAGTGGGAATTGGCTCCGGTGCCCGTCAGT
GGGCAGAGCG
